Addgene plasmid #177074: pEPQD1CB0796
Purpose: MoClo Level 1, position 4, transcriptional unit for transient expression of 8-hydroxygeraniol oxidoreductase (CrGOR) from Catharanthus roseus promoter regions contains 4x attB sites for recruitment fo gal4AD-phiC31
Depositing lab: Nicola Patron. Depositing organization: Earlham Institute. Publication: Reconstitution of monoterpene indole alkaloid biosynthesis in genome engineered Nicotiana benthamiana. Dudley QM, Jo S, Guerrero DAS, Chhetry M, Smedley MA, Harwood WA, Sherden NH, O'Connor SE, Caputi L, Patron NJ. Commun Biol. 2022 Sep 10;5(1):949. doi: 10.1038/s42003-022-03904-w. PubMed 36088516.
Backbone
  Vector backbone: pICH47761
  Vector type: Synthetic Biology
Growth in bacteria
  Bacterial resistance: Ampicillin, 100 μg/mL
  Growth temperature: 37°C
  Growth strain: DH5alpha
  Copy number: High Copy
Gene/Insert
  Gene/Insert name: 8-hydroxygeraniol oxidoreductase (CrGOR) from Catharanthus roseus (alt name: P4_4X opattB-TMV-Cr8HGO/GOR-g7term)
  Species: Other
  Cloning method: Restriction Enzyme; 5′ cloning site Unknown (unknown if destroyed); 3′ cloning site Unknown (unknown if destroyed)
  Sequencing primers: 5′ CTGGTGGCAGGATATATTGTGGTG; 3′ GAACCCTGTGGTTGGCATGCACATAC
Terms and licenses: Academic/Nonprofit Terms; Industry Terms: Not Available to Industry
How to cite: pEPQD1CB0796 was a gift from Nicola Patron (Addgene plasmid # 177074 ; http://n2t.net/addgene:177074 ; RRID:Addgene_177074)
