[The description below was written by a language model from this plasmid's Addgene catalogue record and pLannotate feature annotations shown in this document.]
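Description:
pEPQD1CB0796 is a MoClo (Golden Gate modular cloning) Level 1, position 4 plasmid built in the pICH47761 acceptor backbone. It carries a single plant transcriptional unit for 8-hydroxygeraniol oxidoreductase (CrGOR, also annotated as 8HGO) from Catharanthus roseus. The 6.2 kb backbone is a binary vector. A high-copy ColE1/pUC-type origin supports propagation in E. coli, while the incP oriV together with its trfA replication initiator gives broad-host-range replication, as needed for maintenance in Agrobacterium. Selection is by ampicillin/carbenicillin resistance (β-lactamase). A short TetR fragment in the annotation appears to be a backbone remnant rather than a functional element.

The payload lies between the nopaline-type left and right T-DNA border repeats, so it can be delivered into plant cells by agroinfiltration. Its promoter is synthetic: four minimal φC31 attB sites sit upstream of a minimal CaMV 35S core promoter. The attB sites serve here as operator-like binding sites that recruit a Gal4 activation domain–φC31 integrase fusion, supplied separately, so strong transcription is intended to depend on this synthetic activator. The TMV Ω leader follows as a translational enhancer, then the CrGOR coding sequence, and the Ti-plasmid gene 7 terminator ends the unit.

The record describes the construct as intended for transient expression. The associated work concerns reconstitution of monoterpene indole alkaloid biosynthesis in Nicotiana benthamiana, a pathway in which this enzyme acts at an early iridoid step. As a position 4 Level 1 module, it can also be combined with other transcriptional units into Level 2 multigene assemblies.
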