Features (pLannotate 1.2.2; 17 found; start..end, strand, type, name):
    321..1181    -  CDS            AmpR: β-lactamase; bla; confers resistance to ampicillin, carbenicillin, and related antibiotics
   1182..1286    -  promoter       AmpR promoter: bla
   1373..2004    -  rep_origin     oriV: incP origin of replication
   2096..2120    +  misc_feature   LB T-DNA repeat: left border repeat from nopaline C58 T-DNA
   2237..2270    +  protein_bind   attB: minimal attB site for the φC31 integrase (Groth et al., 2000) phage φC31 integrase
   2296..2329    +  protein_bind   attB: minimal attB site for the φC31 integrase (Groth et al., 2000) phage φC31 integrase
   2359..2392    +  protein_bind   attB: minimal attB site for the φC31 integrase (Groth et al., 2000) phage φC31 integrase
   2418..2451    +  protein_bind   attB: minimal attB site for the φC31 integrase (Groth et al., 2000) phage φC31 integrase
   2468..2514    +  promoter       minimal CaMV 35S promoter: minimal 35S promoter from cauliflower mosaic virus
   2547..2572    +  misc_feature   TMV Ω (fragment): translational enhancer from the tobacco mosaic virus 5'-leader sequence (Gallie et al., 1988)
   2604..2659    +  misc_feature   TMV Ω: translational enhancer from the tobacco mosaic virus 5'-leader sequence (Gallie et al., 1988)
   2661..3794    +  CDS            8HGO: 8HGO_CATRO - Also known as ADH10 From Catharanthus roseus (Madagascar periwinkle) (Vinca rosea).
   3817..4017    +  terminator     gene 7 terminator: transcription terminator for octopine-type Ti plasmid gene 7
   4063..4087    +  misc_feature   RB T-DNA repeat: right border repeat from nopaline C58 T-DNA
   4199..4219    -  CDS            TetR (fragment): tetracycline resistance regulatory protein; tetR
   4246..5391    -  CDS            trfA: TRFA_ECOLX - Experimental evidence at protein level: Swiss-Prot protein existence level 1. Also involved in plasmid copy number control, promoting intermolecular coupling of protein bound iterons at oriV, which inhibits replication initiation. From Escherichia coli.
   5727..150     -  rep_origin     ori (across the origin): high-copy-number ColE1/pMB1/pBR322/pUC origin of replication
>Addgene plasmid #177074 | pEPQD1CB0796 | addgene full sequence | sequence record 349437 | Addgene NGS Result
AGAACAGTATTTGGTATCTGCGCTCTGCTGAAGCCAGTTACCTTCGGAAAAAGAGTTGGTAGCTCTTGAT
CCGGCAAACAAACCACCGCTGGTAGCGGTGGTTTTTTTGTTTGCAAGCAGCAGATTACGCGCAGAAAAAA
AGGATCTCAAGAAGATCCTTTGATCTTTTCTACGGGGTCTGACGCTCAGTGGAACGAAAACTCACGTTAA
GGGATTTTGGTCATGAGATTATCAAAAAGGATCTTCACCTAGATCCTTTTAAATTAAAAATGAAGTTTTA
AATCAATCTAAAGTATATATGAGTAAACTTGGTCTGACAGTTACCAATGCTTAATCAGTGAGGCACCTAT
CTCAGCGATCTGTCTATTTCGTTCATCCATAGTTGCCTGACTCCCCGTCGTGTAGATAACTACGATACGG
GAGGGCTTACCATCTGGCCCCAGTGCTGCAATGATACCGCGAGAACCACGCTCACCGGCTCCAGATTTAT
CAGCAATAAACCAGCCAGCCGGAAGGGCCGAGCGCAGAAGTGGTCCTGCAACTTTATCCGCCTCCATCCA
GTCTATTAATTGTTGCCGGGAAGCTAGAGTAAGTAGTTCGCCAGTTAATAGTTTGCGCAACGTTGTTGCC
ATTGCTACAGGCATCGTGGTGTCACGCTCGTCGTTTGGTATGGCTTCATTCAGCTCCGGTTCCCAACGAT
CAAGGCGAGTTACATGATCCCCCATGTTGTGCAAAAAAGCGGTTAGCTCCTTCGGTCCTCCGATCGTTGT
CAGAAGTAAGTTGGCCGCAGTGTTATCACTCATGGTTATGGCAGCACTGCATAATTCTCTTACTGTCATG
CCATCCGTAAGATGCTTTTCTGTGACTGGTGAGTACTCAACCAAGTCATTCTGAGAATAGTGTATGCGGC
GACCGAGTTGCTCTTGCCCGGCGTCAATACGGGATAATACCGCGCCACATAGCAGAACTTTAAAAGTGCT
CATCATTGGAAAACGTTCTTCGGGGCGAAAACTCTCAAGGATCTTACCGCTGTTGAGATCCAGTTCGATG
TAACCCACTCGTGCACCCAACTGATCTTCAGCATCTTTTACTTTCACCAGCGTTTCTGGGTGAGCAAAAA
CAGGAAGGCAAAATGCCGCAAAAAAGGGAATAAGGGCGACACGGAAATGTTGAATACTCATACTCTTCCT
TTTTCAATATTATTGAAGCATTTATCAAGGTTATTGTCTCATGAGCGGATACATATTTGAATGTATTTAG
AAAAATAAACAAATAGGGGTTCCGCGCACGAATTGGCCAGCGCTGCCATTTTTGGGGTGAGGCCGTTCGC
GGCCGAGGGGCGCAGCCCCTGGGGGGATGGGAGGCCCGCGTTAGCGGGCCGGGAGGGTTCGAGAAGGGGG
GGCACCCCCCTTCGGCGTGCGCGGTCACGCGCACAGGGCGCAGCCCTGGTTAAAAACAAGGTTTATAAAT
ATTGGTTTAAAAGCAGGTTAAAAGACAGGTTAGCGGTGGCCGAAAAACGGGCGGAAACCCTTGCAAATGC
TGGATTTTCTGCCTGTGGACAGCCCCTCAAATGTCAATAGGTGCGCCCCTCATCTGTCAGCACTCTGCCC
CTCAAGTGTCAAGGATCGCGCCCCTCATCTGTCAGTAGTCGCGCCCCTCAAGTGTCAATACCGCAGGGCA
CTTATCCCCAGGCTTGTCCACATCATCTGTGGGAAACTCGCGTAAAATCAGGCGTTTTCGCCGATTTGCG
AGGCTGGCCAGCTCCACGTCGCCGGCCGAAATCGAGCCTGCCCCTCATCTGTCAACGCCGCGCCGGGTGA
GTCGGCCCCTCAAGTGTCAACGTCCGCCCCTCATCTGTCAGTGAGGGCCAAGTTTTCCGCGAGGTATCCA
CAACGCCGGCGGCCGCGGTGTCTCGCACACGGCTTCGACGGCGTTTCTGGCGCGTTTGCAGGGCCATAGA
CGGCCGCCAGCCCAGCGGCGAGGGCAACCAGCCCGGTGAGCGTCGCAAAGGAGATCCTGATCTGACTGAT
GGGCTGCCTGTATCGAGTGGTGATTTTGTGCCGAGCTGCCGGTCGGGGAGCTGTTGGCTGGCTGGTGGCA
GGATATATTGTGGTGTAAACAAATTGACGCTTAGACAACTTAATAACACATTGCGGACGTTTTTAATGTA
CTGGGGTGGATGCAGTGGGCCCCACTCTGTGAAGACAATTACGAATTCCCATGGGGAGCGGTGCGGGTGC
CAGGGCGTGCCCTTGGGCTCCCCGGGCGCGTACTCCACTCCCCGAGCCGGTGCGGGTGCCAGGGCGTGCC
CTTGGGCTCCCCGGGCGCGTACTCCACTCCCCCCATGGTGCGGTGCGGGTGCCAGGGCGTGCCCTTGGGC
TCCCCGGGCGCGTACTCCACTCCCCGAGCCGGTGCGGGTGCCAGGGCGTGCCCTTGGGCTCCCCGGGCGC
GTACTCCACTCCCCTTCGCAAGACCCTTCCTCTATATAAGGAAGTTCATTTCATTTGGAGAGGACTCCGG
TATTTTTACAACAATTACCACAACAAAACAAACAACAAACAACATTACAATTTACTATTCTAGTCGAATA
CTGTATTTTTACAACAATTACCAACAACAACAAACAACAAACAACATTACAATTACTATTTACAATTACA
ATGACCAAGACCAATTCCCCTGCTCCTTCTGTCATCACTTGCAAAGCTGCTGTGGTATGGAAATCAGGGG
AGCCACCAAAGGTGGAAGAGATACAAGTTGATCCACCAAAGGCCTCAGAAGTTAGGATTAAGATGCTTTG
TGCCAGTTTGTGCCACACTGATTTCCTTGCCTGCAATGGCCTTCCTGTTCCATTGTTCCCTCGCATTCCT
GGACACGAAGGAGTCGGAATGATCGAGAGCGTTGGAGAAAATGTTACGAACCTAAAAGAAGGAGACATAG
TGATGCCACTTTACTTGGGAGAATGTGGGGAATGCTTGAATTGCAAATCAGGAAGGACAAATTTGTGCCA
CAAATATCCTTTAGGTTTTAGTGGATTATTGCTTGATGGAACATCAAGAATGTCAATTGGAGAGCAAAAA
GTATATCACCATTTCAGCTGTTCGACATGGTCAGAGTATATAGTGATTGAAGCAGCTTATGCAGTGAAGG
TAGATCCAAGGGTTTCTCTTCCACATGCTAGCTTTCTTTGCTGTGGATTCACCACTGGTTTTGGTGCTAC
TTGGAGAGATGTCAATGTTGTCAAGGGCTCTACTGTGGCTGTTCTAGGCCTTGGTGCTGTTGGACTTGGG
GCTGTGCAAGGAGCTAAATCACAAGGAGCATCAAGAATTATAGGTTTGGATATCAACGACAAGAAACGTG
AAAAGGGAGAAGCATTTGGAATGACTGAATTTATAAATCCAAAAGGTTCAAACAAATCAATTTCTGAACT
AATAAATGAAGCAACTGGTGGATTAGGACTTGACTATGTCTACGAATGCACTGGAGTTCCAGCTTTACTC
AATGAAGCCATTGAATCCTCTAAAGTGGGACTTGGAACTGCAGTATTGATTGGGGCAGGACTTGAAACAA
GTGGAGAAATCAAATTCATTCCTCTTCTGTGTGGTAGAACTGTTAAAGGTTCAATTTATGGTGGAGTAAG
ACCTAAATCAGACCTCCCCACTTTAATTGAAAAGTGCATAAACAAGGAAATTCCAATGGATGAACTAATG
ACTCATGAAGTTTCATTGTCTGAGATAAACAAAGGATTTGAGTACCTTAAGCATCCTGATTGTGTCAAAG
TTGTTATCAAGTTCTAAGCTTGATCCCCCGTCGACAGCTAGCTATATCATCAATTTATGTATTACACATA
ATATCGCACTCAGTCTTTCATCTACGGCAATGTACCAGCTGATATAATCAGTTATTGAAATATTTCTGAA
TTTAAACTTGCATCAATAAATTTATGTTTTTGCTTGGACTATAATACCTGACTTGTTATTTTATCAATAA
ATATTTAAACTATATTTCTTTCAAGATCGCTCAGATTGTCTTCTGCACGAAGTGGTTTAAACTATCAGTG
TTTGACAGGATATATTGGCGGGTAAACCTAAGAGAAAAGAGCGTTTATTAGAATAATCGGATATTTAAAA
GGGCGTGAAAAGGTTTATCCGTTCGTCCATTTGTATGTGCATGCCAACCACAGGGTTCCCCAGATCAGGC
GCTGGCTGCTGAACCCCCAGCCGGAACTGACCCCACAAGGCCCTAGCGTTTGCAATGCACCAGGTCATCA
TTGACCCAGGCGTGTTCCACCAGGCCGCTGCCTCGCAACTCTTCGCAGGCTTCGCCGACCTGCTCGCGCC
ACTTCTTCACGCGGGTGGAATCCGATCCGCACATGAGGCGGAAGGTTTCCAGCTTGAGCGGGTACGGCTC
CCGGTGCGAGCTGAAATAGTCGAACATCCGTCGGGCCGTCGGCGACAGCTTGCGGTACTTCTCCCATATG
AATTTCGTGTAGTGGTCGCCAGCAAACAGCACGACGATTTCCTCGTCGATCAGGACCTGGCAACGGGACG
TTTTCTTGCCACGGTCCAGGACGCGGAAGCGGTGCAGCAGCGACACCGATTCCAGGTGCCCAACGCGGTC
GGACGTGAAGCCCATCGCCGTCGCCTGTAGGCGCGACAGGCATTCCTCGGCCTTCGTGTAATACCGGCCA
TTGATCGACCAGCCCAGGTCCTGGCAAAGCTCGTAGAACGTGAAGGTGATCGGCTCGCCGATAGGGGTGC
GCTTCGCGTACTCCAACACCTGCTGCCACACCAGTTCGTCATCGTCGGCCCGCAGCTCGACGCCGGTGTA
GGTGATCTTCACGTCCTTGTTGACGTGGAAAATGACCTTGTTTTGCAGCGCCTCGCGCGGGATTTTCTTG
TTGCGCGTGGTGAACAGGGCAGAGCGGGCCGTGTCGTTTGGCATCGCTCGCATCGTGTCCGGCCACGGCG
CAATATCGAACAAGGAAAGCTGCATTTCCTTGATCTGCTGCTTCGTGTGTTTCAGCAACGCGGCCTGCTT
GGCCTCGCTGACCTGTTTTGCCAGGTCCTCGCCGGCGGTTTTTCGCTTCTTGGTCGTCATAGTTCCTCGC
GTGTCGATGGTCATCGACTTCGCCAAACCTGCCGCCTCCTGTTCAAGACGACGCGAACGCTCCACGGCGG
CCGATGGCGCGGGCAGGGCAGGGGGAGCCAGTTGCACGCTGTCGCGCTCGATCTTGGCCGTAGCTTGCTG
GACCATCGAGCCGACGGACTGGAAGGTTTCGCGGGGCGCACGCATGACGGTGCGGCTTGCGATGGTTTCG
GCATCCTCGGCGGAAAACCCCGCGTCGATCAGTTCTTGCCTGTATGCCTTCCGGTCAAACGTCCGATTCA
TTCACCCTCCTTGCGGGATTGCCCCGACTCACGCCGGGGCAATGTGCCCTTATTCCTGATTTGACCCGCC
TGGTGCCTTGGTGTCCAGATAATCCACCTTATCGGCAATGAAGTCGGTCCCGTAGACCGTCTGGCCGTCC
TTCTCGTACTTGGTATTCCGAATCTTGCCCTGCACGAATACCAGCGACCCCTTGCCCAAATACTTGCCGT
GGGCCTCGGCCTGAGAGCCAAAACACTTGATGCGGAAGAAGTCGGTGCGCTCCTGCTTGTCGCCGGCATC
GTTGCGCCACATCTAGGATCTGCCAGGAACCGTAAAAAGGCCGCGTTGCTGGCGTTTTTCCATAGGCTCC
GCCCCCCTGACGAGCATCACAAAAATCGACGCTCAAGTCAGAGGTGGCGAAACCCGACAGGACTATAAAG
ATACCAGGCGTTTCCCCCTGGAAGCTCCCTCGTGCGCTCTCCTGTTCCGACCCTGCCGCTTACCGGATAC
CTGTCCGCCTTTCTCCCTTCGGGAAGCGTGGCGCTTTCTCATAGCTCACGCTGTAGGTATCTCAGTTCGG
TGTAGGTCGTTCGCTCCAAGCTGGGCTGTGTGCACGAACCCCCCGTTCAGCCCGACCGCTGCGCCTTATC
CGGTAACTATCGTCTTGAGTCCAACCCGGTAAGACACGACTTATCGCCACTGGCAGCAGCCACTGGTAAC
AGGATTAGCAGAGCGAGGTATGTAGGCGGTGCTACAGAGTTCTTGAAGTGGTGGCCTAACTACGGCTACA
CTAGA
